>Addgene plasmid #121692 | IG301: pMVP (L1-R5) CMV promoter | addgene full sequence | sequence record 237030 | Addgene NGS Result
CTTTCCTGCGTTATCCCCTGATTCTGTGGATAACCGTATTACCGCCTTTGAGTGAGCTGATACCGCTCGC
CGCAGCCGAACGACCGAGCGCAGCGAGTCAGTGAGCGAGGAAGCGGAAGAGCGCCCAATACGCAAACCGC
CTCTCCCCGCGCGTTGGCCGATTCATTAATGCAGCTGGCACGACAGGTTTCCCGACTGGAAAGCGGGCAG
TGAGCGCAACGCAATTAATACGCGTACCGCTAGCCAGGAAGAGTTTGTAGAAACGCAAAAAGGCCATCCG
TCAGGATGGCCTTCTGCTTAGTTTGATGCCTGGCAGTTTATGGCGGGCGTCCTGCCCGCCACCCTCCGGG
CCGTTGCTTCACAACGTTCAAATCCGCTCCCGGCGGATTTGTCCTACTCAGGAGAGCGTTCACCGACAAA
CAACAGATAAAACGAAAGGCCCAGTCTTCCGACTGAGCCTTTCGTTTTATTTGATGCCTGGCAGTTCCCT
ACTCTCGCGTTAACGCTAGCATGGATGTTTTCCCAGTCACGACGTTGTAAAACGACGGCCAGTCTTAAGC
TCGGGCCCCAAATAATGATTTTATTTTGACTGATAGTGACCTGTTCGTTGCAACAAATTGATGAGCAATG
CTTTTTTATAATGCCAACTTTGTACAAAAAAGCAGGCTTACGATCTATACATTGAATCAATATTGGCAAT
TAGCCATATTAGTCATTGGTTATATAGCATAAATCAATATTGGCTATTGGCCATTGCATACGTTGTATCT
ATATCATAATATGTACATTTATATTGGCTCATGTCCAATATGACCGCCATGTTGACATTGATTATTGACT
AGTTATTAATAGTAATCAATTACGGGGTCATTAGTTCATAGCCCATATATGGAGTTCCGCGTTACATAAC
TTACGGTAAATGGCCCGCCTGGCTGACCGCCCAACGACCCCCGCCCATTGACGTCAATAATGACGTATGT
TCCCATAGTAACGCCAATAGGGACTTTCCATTGACGTCAATGGGTGGAGTATTTACGGTAAACTGCCCAC
TTGGCAGTACATCAAGTGTATCATATGCCAAGTCCGCCCCCTATTGACGTCAATGACGGTAAATGGCCCG
CCTGGCATTATGCCCAGTACATGACCTTACGGGACTTTCCTACTTGGCAGTACATCTACGTATTAGTCAT
CGCTATTACCATGGTGATGCGGTTTTGGCAGTACACCAATGGGCGTGGATAGCGGTTTGACTCACGGGGA
TTTCCAAGTCTCCACCCCATTGACGTCAATGGGAGTTTGTTTTGGCACCAAAATCAACGGGACTTTCCAA
AATGTCGTAATAACCCCGCCCCGTTGACGCAAATGGGCGGTAGGCGTGTACGGTGGGAGGTCTATATAAG
CAGAGCTCGTTTAGTGAACCGTCAGATCCGGCCAACTTTGTATACAAAAGTTGAACGAGAAACGTAAAAT
GATATAAATATCAATATATTAAATTAGATTTTGCATAAAAAACAGACTACATAATACTGTAAAACACAAC
ATATCCAGTCACTATGAATCAACTACTTAGATGGTATTAGTGACCTGTACTGCAGGGCGGCCGCGATATC
CCCTATAGTGAGTCGTATTACATGGTCATAGCTGTTTCCTGGCAGCTCTGGCCCGTGTCTCAAAATCTCT
GATGTTACATTGCACAAGATAAAAATATATCATCATGAACAATAAAACTGTCTGCTTACATAAACAGTAA
TACAAGGGGTGTTATGAGCCATATTCAACGGGAAACGTCGAGGCCGCGATTAAATTCCAACATGGATGCT
GATTTATATGGGTATAAATGGGCTCGCGATAATGTCGGGCAATCAGGTGCGACAATCTATCGCTTGTATG
GGAAGCCCGATGCGCCAGAGTTGTTTCTGAAACATGGCAAAGGTAGCGTTGCCAATGATGTTACAGATGA
GATGGTCAGACTAAACTGGCTGACGGAATTTATGCCTCTTCCGACCATCAAGCATTTTATCCGTACTCCT
GATGATGCATGGTTACTCACCACTGCGATCCCCGGAAAAACAGCATTCCAGGTATTAGAAGAATATCCTG
ATTCAGGTGAAAATATTGTTGATGCGCTGGCAGTGTTCCTGCGCCGGTTGCATTCGATTCCTGTTTGTAA
TTGTCCTTTTAACAGCGATCGCGTATTTCGTCTCGCTCAGGCGCAATCACGAATGAATAACGGTTTGGTT
GATGCGAGTGATTTTGATGACGAGCGTAATGGCTGGCCTGTTGAACAAGTCTGGAAAGAAATGCATAAAC
TTTTGCCATTCTCACCGGATTCAGTCGTCACTCATGGTGATTTCTCACTTGATAACCTTATTTTTGACGA
GGGGAAATTAATAGGTTGTATTGATGTTGGACGAGTCGGAATCGCAGACCGATACCAGGATCTTGCCATC
CTATGGAACTGCCTCGGTGAGTTTTCTCCTTCATTACAGAAACGGCTTTTTCAAAAATATGGTATTGATA
ATCCTGATATGAATAAATTGCAGTTTCATTTGATGCTCGATGAGTTTTTCTAATCAGAATTGGTTAATTG
GTTGTAACACTGGCAGAGCATTACGCTGACTTGACGGGACGGCGCAAGCTCATGACCAAAATCCCTTAAC
GTGAGTTACGCGTCGTTCCACTGAGCGTCAGACCCCGTAGAAAAGATCAAAGGATCTTCTTGAGATCCTT
TTTTTCTGCGCGTAATCTGCTGCTTGCAAACAAAAAAACCACCGCTACCAGCGGTGGTTTGTTTGCCGGA
TCAAGAGCTACCAACTCTTTTTCCGAAGGTAACTGGCTTCAGCAGAGCGCAGATACCAAATACTGTTCTT
CTAGTGTAGCCGTAGTTAGGCCACCACTTCAAGAACTCTGTAGCACCGCCTACATACCTCGCTCTGCTAA
TCCTGTTACCAGTGGCTGCTGCCAGTGGCGATAAGTCGTGTCTTACCGGGTTGGACTCAAGACGATAGTT
ACCGGATAAGGCGCAGCGGTCGGGCTGAACGGGGGGTTCGTGCACACAGCCCAGCTTGGAGCGAACGACC
TACACCGAACTGAGATACCTACAGCGTGAGCTATGAGAAAGCGCCACGCTTCCCGAAGGGAGAAAGGCGG
ACAGGTATCCGGTAAGCGGCAGGGTCGGAACAGGAGAGCGCACGAGGGAGCTTCCAGGGGGAAACGCCTG
GTATCTTTATAGTCCTGTCGGGTTTCGCCACCTCTGACTTGAGCGTCGATTTTTGTGATGCTCGTCAGGG
GGGCGGAGCCTATGGAAAAACGCCAGCAACGCGGCCTTTTTACGGTTCCTGGCCTTTTGCTGGCCTTTTG
CTCACATGTT
Features (pLannotate 1.2.2; 11 found; start..end, strand, type, name):
    121..213     +  CDS            lacI (fragment): lac repressor; lacI; The lac repressor binds to the lac operator to inhibit transcription in E. coli. This inhibition can be relieved by adding lactose or isopropyl-β-D-thiogalactopyranoside (IPTG).
    268..295     -  terminator     rrnB T2 terminator: transcription terminator T2 from the E. coli rrnB gene
    427..470     +  terminator     rrnB T1 terminator: Escherichia coli rrnB; transcription terminator T1 from the E. coli rrnB gene
    517..553     -  CDS            lacZα (fragment): LacZα fragment of β-galactosidase; lacZ fragment
    569..668     +  protein_bind   attL1: mutant version of attL; recombination site for the Gateway® LR reaction LR Clonase™
    824..1203    +  enhancer       CMV enhancer: human cytomegalovirus immediate early enhancer
   1205..1404    +  promoter       CMV promoter: human cytomegalovirus (CMV) immediate early promoter
   1433..1556    +  protein_bind   attR5: mutant version of attR; recombination site for the Gateway® LR reaction LR Clonase™
   1612..1630    -  promoter       T7 promoter: promoter for bacteriophage T7 RNA polymerase
   1764..2573    +  CDS            KanR: aminoglycoside phosphotransferase; aph(3')-Ia; confers resistance to kanamycin in bacteria or G418 (Geneticin®) in eukaryotes
   2720..3308    +  rep_origin     ori: high-copy-number ColE1/pMB1/pBR322/pUC origin of replication
