[The description below was written by a language model from this plasmid's Addgene catalogue record and pLannotate feature annotations shown in this document.]
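Description:
IG301: pMVP (L1-R5) CMV promoter is a Gateway entry plasmid from the pMVP modular cloning platform, built in the Invitrogen pDONR221 P1-P5r backbone. It is a small bacterial plasmid of about 3.4 kb, propagated in E. coli at high copy number from a ColE1/pUC-type origin and selected with kanamycin through an aminoglycoside phosphotransferase (KanR) gene. The backbone also carries the rrnB T1 and T2 transcription terminators upstream of the recombination cassette, which insulate the insert from read-through transcription. It has a T7 promoter on the far side of the cassette and short annotated remnants of lacI and lacZα that are not functional genes. M13 forward and reverse primer sites are listed for sequencing across the insert.

The payload is a roughly 764 bp promoter module made up of the human cytomegalovirus immediate early enhancer followed directly by the CMV immediate early promoter, a strong constitutive regulatory element for mammalian cells. No coding sequence, tag or polyadenylation signal accompanies it. The module is flanked by attL1 upstream and attR5 downstream, which defines it as the first-position element in a MultiSite Gateway Pro reaction. In a four-component LR Clonase assembly, the attL1 site recombines with the destination vector while attR5 pairs with the attL5 site of the next entry clone. This places the CMV promoter at the 5' end of an ordered array of fragments supplied by the other entry plasmids. The plasmid is therefore not an expression construct on its own. It serves as an interchangeable promoter part for assembling custom transgene expression vectors, and the associated publication describes the platform as serving both transgene expression and dCas9-based epigenome editing.
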