Addgene plasmid #121692: IG301: pMVP (L1-R5) CMV promoter
Purpose: pMVP L1-R5 entry plasmid, contains CMV promoter for 4-component MultiSite Gateway Pro assembly
Depositing lab: Christopher Newgard. Depositing organization: Duke University. Publication: Creation of versatile cloning platforms for transgene expression and dCas9-based epigenome editing. Haldeman JM, Conway AE, Arlotto ME, Slentz DH, Muoio DM, Becker TC, Newgard CB. Nucleic Acids Res. 2018 Dec 27. pii: 5264291. doi: 10.1093/nar/gky1286. PubMed 30590691.
Backbone
  Vector backbone: pDONR221 P1-P5r
  Backbone manufacturer: Invitrogen
  Backbone size w/o insert (bp): 2606
  Vector type: Synthetic Biology ; pMVP Gateway Entry Plasmid
Growth in bacteria
  Bacterial resistance: Kanamycin, 50 μg/mL
  Growth temperature: 37°C
  Growth strain: DH5alpha
  Copy number: High Copy
Gene/Insert
  Gene/Insert name: CMV promoter
  Species: Synthetic
  Insert size (bp): 764
  Cloning method: Gateway Cloning
  Sequencing primers: 5′ M13F; 3′ M13R
Terms and licenses: Academic/Nonprofit Terms; Industry Terms: Not Available to Industry
How to cite: IG301: pMVP (L1-R5) CMV promoter was a gift from Christopher Newgard (Addgene plasmid # 121692 ; http://n2t.net/addgene:121692 ; RRID:Addgene_121692)
